Addgene plasmid #122902: pICE TRP1-KanMx
Purpose: (Empty Backbone) TRP1-KanMx ICE plasmid used to facilitate yeast recombination cloning and stable genomic Integration after CEN Excision.
Depositing lab: Randy Hampton. Depositing organization: University of California, San Diego (UCSD). Publication: ICE plasmids: combining the ease of yeast recombination cloning with the stability of genomic integration. Flagg MP, Kao A, Hampton RY. Yeast. 2019 May 10. doi: 10.1002/yea.3400. PubMed 31074531.
Backbone
  Vector backbone: ICE plasmid
  Vector type: Yeast Expression ; Yeast Recombination Cloning
Growth in bacteria
  Bacterial resistance: Ampicillin, 100 μg/mL
  Growth temperature: 37°C
  Growth strain: DH5alpha
  Copy number: High Copy
Gene/Insert
  Gene/Insert name: None
Terms and licenses: Academic/Nonprofit Terms; Industry Terms: Not Available to Industry
How to cite: pICE TRP1-KanMx was a gift from Randy Hampton (Addgene plasmid # 122902 ; http://n2t.net/addgene:122902 ; RRID:Addgene_122902)
