[The description below was written by a language model from this plasmid's Addgene catalogue record and pLannotate feature annotations shown in this document.]
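Description:
pICE TRP1-KanMx is an empty-backbone yeast shuttle vector of the ICE ("Integration after CEN Excision") series, about 6.2 kb, designed to combine yeast recombination cloning with later stable genomic integration. In E. coli it replicates from a high-copy ColE1/pUC-type origin and is selected with ampicillin through the β-lactamase gene and its native promoter. An f1 origin is also present, along with remnants of a pBluescript/pRS-style framework: lacZα and lacI fragments, the lac promoter, operator and CAP site, and short bom and rop fragments that are probably backbone leftovers.

For yeast, the plasmid carries two markers. One is the auxotrophic TRP1 gene under its own promoter. The other is the kanMX cassette, a dominant drug-resistance marker normally selected in yeast with G418. A CEN6/ARS element sits inside the pBluescript-derived multiple cloning site, splitting it into two annotated fragments, with T7 and T3 promoters on either side. The centromere and replication sequence let the plasmid be maintained episomally at low copy. This supports assembly of inserts by homologous recombination in yeast, followed by recovery into bacteria. As the stated purpose indicates, the CEN/ARS can then be excised, leaving a non-replicating plasmid that persists only by integrating into the genome.

The record does not specify the enzymes used for excision, the sites used for linearisation, or the intended integration locus, although TRP1 is a plausible targeting homology. No insert or yeast expression promoter is included, so the user supplies the expression cassette.
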