Features (pLannotate 1.2.2; 20 found; start..end, strand, type, name):
     53..102     +  misc_feature   bom (fragment): basis of mobility region from pBR322
    241..388     +  promoter       TRP1 promoter: S. cerevisiae TRP1
    389..1063    +  CDS            TRP1: phosphoribosylanthranilate isomerase, required for tryptophan biosynthesis; S. cerevisiae TRP1; yeast auxotrophic marker
   1108..1159    +  misc_feature   bom (fragment): basis of mobility region from pBR322
   1187..1615    -  rep_origin     f1 ori (sequence partly withheld): f1 bacteriophage origin of replication; arrow indicates direction of (+) strand synthesis
   1619..1774    -  CDS            lacZα (fragment): LacZα fragment of β-galactosidase; lacZ fragment
   1782..1800    +  promoter       T7 promoter: promoter for bacteriophage T7 RNA polymerase
   1809..1901    -  misc_feature   MCS (fragment): pBluescript multiple cloning site
   1923..2426    -  misc_feature   CEN/ARS: S. cerevisiae CEN6 centromere fused to an autonomously replicating sequence
   2445..2468    -  misc_feature   MCS (fragment): pBluescript multiple cloning site
   2481..2499    -  promoter       T3 promoter: promoter for bacteriophage T3 RNA polymerase
   2544..2560    -  protein_bind   lac operator: The lac repressor binds to the lac operator to inhibit transcription in E. coli. This inhibition can be relieved by adding lactose or isopropyl-β-D-thiogalactopyranoside (IPTG). lac repressor encoded by lacI
   2568..2598    -  promoter       lac promoter: promoter for the E. coli lac operon
   2613..2634    -  protein_bind   CAP binding site: CAP binding activates transcription in the presence of cAMP. E. coli catabolite activator protein
   2647..2739    -  CDS            lacI (fragment): lac repressor; lacI; The lac repressor binds to the lac operator to inhibit transcription in E. coli. This inhibition can be relieved by adding lactose or isopropyl-β-D-thiogalactopyranoside (IPTG).
   2922..3510    -  rep_origin     ori: high-copy-number ColE1/pMB1/pBR322/pUC origin of replication
   3681..4541    -  CDS            AmpR: β-lactamase; bla; confers resistance to ampicillin, carbenicillin, and related antibiotics
   4542..4646    -  promoter       AmpR promoter: bla
   4719..6075    +  gene           kanMX: yeast selectable marker conferring kanamycin resistance (Wach et al., 1994)
   6155..6190    +  CDS            rop (fragment): Rop protein, which maintains plasmids at low copy number; rop
>Addgene plasmid #122902 | pICE TRP1-KanMx | addgene full sequence | sequence record 239160 | Addgene NGS Result
GGAGCAGACAAGCCCGTCAGGGCGCGTCAGCGGGTGTTGGCGGGTGTCGGGGCTGGCTTAACTATGCGGC
ATCAGAGCAGATTGTACTGAGAGTGCACCATAGATCAACGACATTACTATATATATAATATAGGAAGCAT
TTAATAGAACAGCATCGTAATATATGTGTACTTTGCAGTTATGACGCCAGATGGCAGTAGTGGAAGATAT
TCTTTATTGAAAAATAGCTTGTCACCTTACGTACAATCTTGATCCGGAGCTTTTCTTTTTTTGCCGATTA
AGAATTAATTCGGTCGAAAAAAGAAAAGGAGAGGGCCAAGAGGGAGGGCATTGGTGACTATTGAGCACGT
GAGTATACGTGATTAAGCACACAAAGGCAGCTTGGAGTATGTCTGTTATTAATTTCACAGGTAGTTCTGG
TCCATTGGTGAAAGTTTGCGGCTTGCAGAGCACAGAGGCCGCAGAATGTGCTCTAGATTCCGATGCTGAC
TTGCTGGGTATTATATGTGTGCCCAATAGAAAGAGAACAATTGACCCGGTTATTGCAAGGAAAATTTCAA
GTCTTGTAAAAGCATATAAAAATAGTTCAGGCACTCCGAAATACTTGGTTGGCGTGTTTCGTAATCAACC
TAAGGAGGATGTTTTGGCTCTGGTCAATGATTACGGCATTGATATCGTCCAACTGCATGGAGATGAGTCG
TGGCAAGAATACCAAGAGTTCCTCGGTTTGCCAGTTATTAAAAGACTCGTATTTCCAAAAGACTGCAACA
TACTACTCAGTGCAGCTTCACAGAAACCTCATTCGTTTATTCCCTTGTTTGATTCAGAAGCAGGTGGGAC
AGGTGAACTTTTGGATTGGAACTCGATTTCTGACTGGGTTGGAAGGCAAGAGAGCCCCGAAAGCTTACAT
TTTATGTTAGCTGGTGGACTGACGCCAGAAAATGTTGGTGATGCGCTTAGATTAAATGGCGTTATTGGTG
TTGATGTAAGCGGAGGTGTGGAGACAAATGGTGTAAAAGACTCTAACAAAATAGCAAATTTCGTCAAAAA
TGCTAAGAAATAGGTTATTACTGAGTAGTATTTATTTAATTATATCAGTTATTACCCTATGCGGTGTGAA
ATACCGCACAGATGCGTAAGGAGAAAATACCGCATCAGGAAATTGTAAGCGTTAATATTTTGTTAAAATT
CGCGTTAAATTTTTGTTAAATCAGCTCATTTTTTAACCAATAGGCCGAAATCGGCAAAATCCCTTATAAA
TCAAAAGAATAGACCGAGATAGGGT
[37 nt withheld, positions 1286-1322]
AAAGAACGTGGACTCCAACGTCAAAGG
[49 nt withheld, positions 1350-1398]
T
[91 nt withheld, positions 1400-1490]
G
[124 nt withheld, positions 1492-1615]
CCATTCGCCATTCAGGCTGCGCAACTGTTGGGAAGGGCGATCGGTGCGGGCCTCTTCGCTATTACGCCAG
CTGGCGAAAGGGGGATGTGCTGCAAGGCGATTAAGTTGGGTAACGCCAGGGTTTTCCCAGTCACGACGTT
GTAAAACGACGGCCAGTGAGCGCGCGTAATACGACTCACTATAGGGCGAATTGGGTACCGGGCCCCCCCT
CGAGGTCGACGGTATCGATAAGCTTGATATCGAATTCCTGCAGCCCGGGGGATCCACTAGTTCTAGAGCG
GCCGCCCTCTTAGCGCTTCTTAGGACGGATCGCTTGCCTGTAACTTACACGCGCCTCGTATCTTTTAATG
ATGGAATAATTTGGGAATTTACTCTGTGTTTATTTATTTTTATGTTTTGTATTTGGATTTTAGAAAGTAA
ATAAAGAAGGTAGAAGAGTTACGGAATGAAGAAAAAAAAATAAACAAAGGTTTAAAAAATTTCAACAAAA
AGCGTACTTTACATATATATTTATTAGACAAGAAAAGCAGATTAAATAGATATACATTCGATTAACGATA
AGTAAAATGTAAAATCACAGGATTTTCGTGTGTGGTCTTCTACACAGACAAGATGAAACAATTCGGCATT
AATACCTGAGAGCAGGAAGAGCAAGATAAAAGGTAGTATTTGTTGGCGATCCCCCTAGAGTCTTTTACAT
CTTCGGAAAACAAAAACTATTTTTTCTTTAATTTCTTTTTTTACTTTCTATTTTTAATTTATATATTTAT
ATTAAAAAATTTAAATTATAATTATTTTTATAGCACGTGATGAAAAGGACCCAGGTGGCGCGGCCGCCAC
CGCGGTGGAGCTCCAGCTTTTGTTCCCTTTAGTGAGGGTTAATTGCGCGCTTGGCGTAATCATGGTCATA
GCTGTTTCCTGTGTGAAATTGTTATCCGCTCACAATTCCACACAACATACGAGCCGGAAGCATAAAGTGT
AAAGCCTGGGGTGCCTAATGAGTGAGCTAACTCACATTAATTGCGTTGCGCTCACTGCCCGCTTTCCAGT
CGGGAAACCTGTCGTGCCAGCTGCATTAATGAATCGGCCAACGCGCGGGGAGAGGCGGTTTGCGTATTGG
GCGCTCTTCCGCTTCCTCGCTCACTGACTCGCTGCGCTCGGTCGTTCGGCTGCGGCGAGCGGTATCAGCT
CACTCAAAGGCGGTAATACGGTTATCCACAGAATCAGGGGATAACGCAGGAAAGAACATGTGAGCAAAAG
GCCAGCAAAAGGCCAGGAACCGTAAAAAGGCCGCGTTGCTGGCGTTTTTCCATAGGCTCCGCCCCCCTGA
CGAGCATCACAAAAATCGACGCTCAAGTCAGAGGTGGCGAAACCCGACAGGACTATAAAGATACCAGGCG
TTTCCCCCTGGAAGCTCCCTCGTGCGCTCTCCTGTTCCGACCCTGCCGCTTACCGGATACCTGTCCGCCT
TTCTCCCTTCGGGAAGCGTGGCGCTTTCTCATAGCTCACGCTGTAGGTATCTCAGTTCGGTGTAGGTCGT
TCGCTCCAAGCTGGGCTGTGTGCACGAACCCCCCGTTCAGCCCGACCGCTGCGCCTTATCCGGTAACTAT
CGTCTTGAGTCCAACCCGGTAAGACACGACTTATCGCCACTGGCAGCAGCCACTGGTAACAGGATTAGCA
GAGCGAGGTATGTAGGCGGTGCTACAGAGTTCTTGAAGTGGTGGCCTAACTACGGCTACACTAGAAGAAC
AGTATTTGGTATCTGCGCTCTGCTGAAGCCAGTTACCTTCGGAAAAAGAGTTGGTAGCTCTTGATCCGGC
AAACAAACCACCGCTGGTAGCGGTGGTTTTTTTGTTTGCAAGCAGCAGATTACGCGCAGAAAAAAAGGAT
CTCAAGAAGATCCTTTGATCTTTTCTACGGGGTCTGACGCTCAGTGGAACGAAAACTCACGTTAAGGGAT
TTTGGTCATGAGATTATCAAAAAGGATCTTCACCTAGATCCTTTTAAATTAAAAATGAAGTTTTAAATCA
ATCTAAAGTATATATGAGTAAACTTGGTCTGACAGTTACCAATGCTTAATCAGTGAGGCACCTATCTCAG
CGATCTGTCTATTTCGTTCATCCATAGTTGCCTGACTCCCCGTCGTGTAGATAACTACGATACGGGAGGG
CTTACCATCTGGCCCCAGTGCTGCAATGATACCGCGAGACCCACGCTCACCGGCTCCAGATTTATCAGCA
ATAAACCAGCCAGCCGGAAGGGCCGAGCGCAGAAGTGGTCCTGCAACTTTATCCGCCTCCATCCAGTCTA
TTAATTGTTGCCGGGAAGCTAGAGTAAGTAGTTCGCCAGTTAATAGTTTGCGCAACGTTGTTGCCATTGC
TACAGGCATCGTGGTGTCACGCTCGTCGTTTGGTATGGCTTCATTCAGCTCCGGTTCCCAACGATCAAGG
CGAGTTACATGATCCCCCATGTTGTGCAAAAAAGCGGTTAGCTCCTTCGGTCCTCCGATCGTTGTCAGAA
GTAAGTTGGCCGCAGTGTTATCACTCATGGTTATGGCAGCACTGCATAATTCTCTTACTGTCATGCCATC
CGTAAGATGCTTTTCTGTGACTGGTGAGTACTCAACCAAGTCATTCTGAGAATAGTGTATGCGGCGACCG
AGTTGCTCTTGCCCGGCGTCAATACGGGATAATACCGCGCCACATAGCAGAACTTTAAAAGTGCTCATCA
TTGGAAAACGTTCTTCGGGGCGAAAACTCTCAAGGATCTTACCGCTGTTGAGATCCAGTTCGATGTAACC
CACTCGTGCACCCAACTGATCTTCAGCATCTTTTACTTTCACCAGCGTTTCTGGGTGAGCAAAAACAGGA
AGGCAAAATGCCGCAAAAAAGGGAATAAGGGCGACACGGAAATGTTGAATACTCATACTCTTCCTTTTTC
AATATTATTGAAGCATTTATCAGGGTTATTGTCTCATGAGCGGATACATATTTGAATGTATTTAGAAAAA
TAAACAAATAGGGGTTCCGCGCACATTTCCCCGAAAAGTGCCACCTGACGTCTTGTTTAGCTTGCCTCGT
CCCCGCCGGGTCACCCGGCCAGCGACATGGAGGCCCAGAATACCCTCCTTGACAGTCTTGACGTGCGCAG
CTCAGGGGCATGATGTGACTGTCGCCCGTACATTTAGCCCATACATCCCCATGTATAATCATTTGCATCC
ATACATTTTGATGGCCGCACGGCGCGAAGCAAAAATTACGGCTCCTCGCTGCAGACCTGCGAGCAGGGAA
ACGCTCCCCTCACAGACGCGTTGAATTGTCCCCACGCCGCGCCCCTGTAGAGAAATATAAAAGGTTAGGA
TTTGCCACTGAGGTTCTTCTTTCATATACTTCCTTTTAAAATCTTGCTAGGATACAGTTCTCACATCACA
TCCGAACATAAACAACCATGGGTAAGGAAAAGACTCACGTTTCGAGGCCGCGATTAAATTCCAACATGGA
TGCTGATTTATATGGGTATAAATGGGCTCGCGATAATGTCGGGCAATCAGGTGCGACAATCTATCGATTG
TATGGGAAGCCCGATGCGCCAGAGTTGTTTCTGAAACATGGCAAAGGTAGCGTTGCCAATGATGTTACAG
ATGAGATGGTCAGACTAAACTGGCTGACGGAATTTATGCCTCTTCCGACCATCAAGCATTTTATCCGTAC
TCCTGATGATGCATGGTTACTCACCACTGCGATCCCCGGCAAAACAGCATTCCAGGTATTAGAAGAATAT
CCTGATTCAGGTGAAAATATTGTTGATGCGCTGGCAGTGTTCCTGCGCCGGTTGCATTCGATTCCTGTTT
GTAATTGTCCTTTTAACAGCGATCGCGTATTTCGTCTCGCTCAGGCGCAATCACGAATGAATAACGGTTT
GGTTGATGCGAGTGATTTTGATGACGAGCGTAATGGCTGGCCTGTTGAACAAGTCTGGAAAGAAATGCAT
AAGCTTTTGCCATTCTCACCGGATTCAGTCGTCACTCATGGTGATTTCTCACTTGATAACCTTATTTTTG
ACGAGGGGAAATTAATAGGTTGTATTGATGTTGGACGAGTCGGAATCGCAGACCGATACCAGGATCTTGC
CATCCTATGGAACTGCCTCGGTGAGTTTTCTCCTTCATTACAGAAACGGCTTTTTCAAAAATATGGTATT
GATAATCCTGATATGAATAAATTGCAGTTTCATTTGATGCTCGATGAGTTTTTCTAATCAGTACTGACAA
TAAAAAGATTCTTGTTTTCAAGAACTTGTCATTTGTATAGTTTTTTTATATTGTAGTTGTTCTATTTTAA
TCAAATGTTAGCGTGATTTATATTTTTTTTCGCCTCGACATCATCTGCCCAGATGCGAAGTTAAGTGCGC
AGAAAGTAATATCATGCGTCAATCGTATGTGAATGCTGGTCGCTATACTGCTGTCGATTCGATACTAACG
CCGCCATCCAGATCATGACATTAACCTATAAAAATAGGCGTATCACGAGGCCCTTTCGTCTCGCGCGTTT
CGGTGATGACGGTGAAAACCTCTGACACATGCAGCTCCCGGAGACGGTCACAGCTTGTCTGTAAGCGGAT
GCCG
